Addgene plasmid #114314: pCLX-PGK-hCDK4
Purpose: Constitutive expression of the CDK4 protein
Depositing lab: Patrick Salmon. Depositing organization: University of Geneva.
Backbone
  Vector backbone: pCLX
  Vector type: Lentiviral
Growth in bacteria
  Bacterial resistance: Ampicillin, 100 μg/mL
  Growth temperature: 37°C
  Growth strain: NEB Stable
  Copy number: High Copy
Gene/Insert
  Gene/Insert name: CDK4
  Species: H. sapiens (human)
  Entrez Gene: CDK4 (a.k.a. CMM3, PSK-J3)
  Cloning method: Gateway Cloning
Terms and licenses: Academic/Nonprofit Terms; Industry Terms: Not Available to Industry
Depositor comments: Due to the role of the transgene in cell proliferation, lentivectors produced with human-tropic envelopes must be produced in BSL2+/BSL3 conditions.
How to cite: pCLX-PGK-hCDK4 was a gift from Patrick Salmon (Addgene plasmid # 114314 ; http://n2t.net/addgene:114314 ; RRID:Addgene_114314)
