[The description below was written by a language model from this plasmid's Addgene catalogue record and pLannotate feature annotations shown in this document.]
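Description:
pCLX-PGK-hCDK4 is an HIV-1-derived lentiviral transfer plasmid of about 8 kb, built on the pCLX backbone, for constitutive expression of human CDK4 in transduced mammalian cells. It is propagated in E. coli through a high-copy ColE1/pUC-type origin and selected with ampicillin via the β-lactamase gene. The backbone also carries an SV40 origin and remnants of lac and SV40 regulatory sequences. The two annotated sequence records (depositor and sequencing result) show the same set of features in the same order, differing only in their start point and by one nucleotide in length.

The vector genome begins with a CMV enhancer fused to a truncated 5' LTR, an arrangement typically used to make genomic RNA production in packaging cells independent of Tat. This is followed by the Ψ packaging signal with a partial gag sequence, the cPPT/CTS, which aids nuclear import, and the RRE for Rev-dependent export. The expression cassette was assembled by Gateway recombination. The human PGK promoter sits between attB4 and attB1 sites, and the CDK4 coding sequence sits between attB1 and attB2. A WPRE follows to enhance transcript expression.

The 3' LTR is truncated and has a loxP site just upstream of it. If this site lies within the U3 region, it would be copied to both ends of the provirus and allow Cre-mediated excision, although the record does not state this. A rabbit β-globin polyadenylation signal lies downstream. No tag, reporter or mammalian selection marker is annotated.

CDK4 partners with cyclin D to phosphorylate RB and drive G1/S progression, so the construct promotes proliferation. For this reason the depositor notes that vectors made with human-tropic envelopes require heightened biosafety containment.
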