Features (pLannotate 1.2.2; 29 found; start..end, strand, type, name):
      4..383     +  enhancer       CMV enhancer: human cytomegalovirus immediate early enhancer
    385..642     +  LTR            5' LTR (truncated): truncated 5' long terminal repeat (LTR) from HIV-1
    689..814     +  misc_feature   HIV-1 Ψ: packaging signal of human immunodeficiency virus type 1
    798..1157    +  CDS            HIV-1 gag (fragment): gag protein from human immunodeficiency virus 1; gag
   1306..1423    +  misc_feature   cPPT/CTS: central polypurine tract and central termination sequence of HIV-1
   1566..1649    +  CDS            vif (fragment): VIF_HV1BR - Experimental evidence at protein level: Swiss-Prot protein existence level 1. Counteracts the innate antiviral activity of host APOBEC3F and APOBEC3G. Forms a complex with host APOBEC3F and APOBEC3G thus preventing the entry of these lethally hypermutating enzymes into progeny virions. Recruits an active E3 ubiquitin ligase complex composed of elongin BC, CUL5, and RBX2 to induce polyubiquitination of APOBEC3G and APOBEC3F. In turn, they are directed to the 26S proteasome for degradation. Vif interaction with APOBEC3G also blocks its cytidine deaminase activity in a proteasome-inde
   1783..2016    +  misc_feature   RRE: The Rev response element (RRE) of HIV-1 allows for Rev-dependent mRNA export from the nucleus to the cytoplasm.
   2393..2493    +  CDS            Rev (fragment): human immunodeficiency virus 1 (HIV-1) Rev protein; rev; enhances nuclear export of unspliced and incompletely spliced viral mRNAs
   2522..2542    +  protein_bind   attB4: mutant version of attB; core recombination site for the Gateway® BP reaction BP Clonase™
   2547..3057    +  promoter       hPGK promoter: human phosphoglycerate kinase 1 promoter
   3059..3079    +  protein_bind   attB1: mutant version of attB; core recombination site for the Gateway® BP reaction BP Clonase™
   3088..3996    +  CDS            CDK4: CDK4_HUMAN - Experimental evidence at protein level: Swiss-Prot protein existence level 1. Ser/Thr-kinase component of cyclin D-CDK4 (DC) complexes that phosphorylate and inhibit members of the retinoblastoma (RB) protein family including RB1 and regulate the cell-cycle during G(1)/S transition. Phosphorylation of RB1 allows dissociation of the transcription factor E2F from the RB/E2F complexes and the subsequent transcription of E2F target genes which are responsible for the progression through the G(1) phase. Hypophosphorylates RB1 in early G(1) phase. Cyclin D-CDK4 complexes are major integ
   4000..4024    -  protein_bind   attB2: mutant version of attB; recombination site for the Gateway® BP reaction BP Clonase™
   4042..4630    +  misc_feature   WPRE: woodchuck hepatitis virus posttranscriptional regulatory element
   4663..4752    +  CDS            nef (fragment): NEF_HV1LA - Experimental evidence at protein level: Swiss-Prot protein existence level 1. Extracellular Nef protein targets CD4(+) T-lymphocytes for apoptosis by interacting with CXCR4 surface receptors. From Human immunodeficiency virus type 1 group M subtype B (isolate Lai) (HIV-1).
   4773..4806    +  protein_bind   loxP: Cre-mediated recombination occurs in the 8-bp core sequence (GCATACAT). Cre recombinase
   4826..5006    +  LTR            5' LTR (truncated): truncated 5' long terminal repeat (LTR) from HIV-1
   5109..5164    +  polyA_signal   β-globin poly(A) signal: rabbit β-globin polyadenylation signal (Gil and Proudfoot, 1987)
   5547..5563    -  protein_bind   lac operator: The lac repressor binds to the lac operator to inhibit transcription in E. coli. This inhibition can be relieved by adding lactose or isopropyl-β-D-thiogalactopyranoside (IPTG). lac repressor encoded by lacI
   5571..5601    -  promoter       lac promoter: promoter for the E. coli lac operon
   5616..5637    -  protein_bind   CAP binding site: CAP binding activates transcription in the presence of cAMP. E. coli catabolite activator protein
   5650..5689    -  CDS            lacI (fragment): lac repressor; lacI; The lac repressor binds to the lac operator to inhibit transcription in E. coli. This inhibition can be relieved by adding lactose or isopropyl-β-D-thiogalactopyranoside (IPTG).
   5696..5718    +  promoter       SV40 promoter (fragment): SV40 enhancer and early promoter
   5742..5877    +  rep_origin     SV40 ori: SV40 origin of replication
   5897..6031    +  polyA_signal   SV40 poly(A) signal: SV40 polyadenylation signal
   6033..6087    -  CDS            lacI (fragment): lac repressor; lacI; The lac repressor binds to the lac operator to inhibit transcription in E. coli. This inhibition can be relieved by adding lactose or isopropyl-β-D-thiogalactopyranoside (IPTG).
   6270..6858    -  rep_origin     ori: high-copy-number ColE1/pMB1/pBR322/pUC origin of replication
   7029..7889    -  CDS            AmpR: β-lactamase; bla; confers resistance to ampicillin, carbenicillin, and related antibiotics
   7890..7994    -  promoter       AmpR promoter: bla
>Addgene plasmid #114314 | pCLX-PGK-hCDK4 | depositor full sequence | sequence record 215805 | Full Sequence
GTCGACATTGATTATTGACTAGTTATTAATAGTAATCAATTACGGGGTCATTAGTTCATAGCCCATATAT
GGAGTTCCGCGTTACATAACTTACGGTAAATGGCCCGCCTGGCTGACCGCCCAACGACCCCCGCCCATTG
ACGTCAATAATGACGTATGTTCCCATAGTAACGCCAATAGGGACTTTCCATTGACGTCAATGGGTGGACT
ATTTACGGTAAACTGCCCACTTGGCAGTACATCAAGTGTATCATATGCCAAGTACGCCCCCTATTGACGT
CAATGACGGTAAATGGCCCGCCTGGCATTATGCCCAGTACATGACCTTATGGGACTTTCCTACTTGGCAG
TACATCTACGTATTAGTCATCGCTATTACCATGGGAGGCGTGGCCTGGGCGGGACTGGGGAGTGGCGAGC
CCTCAGATCCTGCATATAAGCAGCTGCTTTTTGCCTGTACTGGGTCTCTCTGGTTAGACCAGATCTGAGC
CTGGGAGCTCTCTGGCTAACTAGGGAACCCACTGCTTAAGCCTCAATAAAGCTTGCCTTGAGTGCTTCAA
GTAGTGTGTGCCCGTCTGTTGTGTGACTCTGGTAACTAGAGATCCCTCAGACCCTTTTAGTCAGTGTGGA
AAATCTCTAGCAGTGGCGCCCGAACAGGGACTTGAAAGCGAAAGGGAAACCAGAGGAGCTCTCTCGACGC
AGGACTCGGCTTGCTGAAGCGCGCACGGCAAGAGGCGAGGGGCGGCGACTGGTGAGTACGCCAAAAATTT
TGACTAGCGGAGGCTAGAAGGAGAGAGATGGGTGCGAGAGCGTCAGTATTAAGCGGGGGAGAATTAGATC
GCGATGGGAAAAAATTCGGTTAAGGCCAGGGGGAAAGAAAAAATATAAATTAAAACATATAGTATGGGCA
AGCAGGGAGCTAGAACGATTCGCAGTTAATCCTGGCCTGTTAGAAACATCAGAAGGCTGTAGACAAATAC
TGGGACAGCTACAACCATCCCTTCAGACAGGATCAGAAGAACTTAGATCATTATATAATACAGTAGCAAC
CCTCTATTGTGTGCATCAAAGGATAGAGATAAAAGACACCAAGGAAGCTTTAGACAAGATAGAGGAAGAG
CAAAACAAAAGTAAGAAAAAAGCACAGCAAGCAGCAGGATCTTCAGACCTGGAAATTCCCTACAATCCCC
AAAGTCAAGGAGTAGTAGAATCTATGAATAAAGAATTAAAGAAAATTATAGGACAGGTAAGAGATCAGGC
TGAACATCTTAAGACAGCAGTACAAATGGCAGTATTCATCCACAATTTTAAAAGAAAAGGGGGGATTGGG
GGGTACAGTGCAGGGGAAAGAATAGTAGACATAATAGCAACAGACATACAAACTAAAGAATTACAAAAAC
AAATTACAAAAATTCAAAATTTTCGGGTTTATTACAGGGACAGCAGAAATCCACTTTGGAAAGGACCAGC
AAAGCTCCTCTGGAAAGGTGAAGGGGCAGTAGTAATACAAGATAATAGTGACATAAAAGTAGTGCCAAGA
AGAAAAGCAAAGATCATTAGGGATTATGGAAAACAGATGGCAGGTGATGATTGTGTGGCAAGTAGACAGG
ATGAGGATTAGAACATGGAAAAGTTTAGTAAAACACCATAAGGAGGAGATATGAGGGACAATTGGAGAAG
TGAATTATATAAATATAAAGTAGTAAAAATTGAACCATTAGGAGTAGCACCCACCAAGGCAAAGAGAAGA
GTGGTGCAGAGAGAAAAAAGAGCAGTGGGAATAGGAGCTTTGTTCCTTGGGTTCTTGGGAGCAGCAGGAA
GCACTATGGGCGCAGCGTCAATGACGCTGACGGTACAGGCCAGACAATTATTGTCTGGTATAGTGCAGCA
GCAGAACAATTTGCTGAGGGCTATTGAGGCGCAACAGCATCTGTTGCAACTCACAGTCTGGGGCATCAAG
CAGCTCCAGGCAAGAATCCTGGCTGTGGAAAGATACCTAAAGGATCAACAGCTCCTGGGGATTTGGGGTT
GCTCTGGAAAACTCATTTGCACCACTGCTGTGCCTTGGAATGCTAGTTGGAGTAATAAATCTCTGGAACA
GATTTGGAATCACACGACCTGGATGGAGTGGGACAGAGAAATTAACAATTACACAAGCTTAATACACTCC
TTAATTGAAGAATCGCAAAACCAGCAAGAAAAGAATGAACAAGAATTATTGGAATTAGATAAATGGGCAA
GTTTGTGGAATTGGTTTAACATAACAAATTGGCTGTGGTATATAAAATTATTCATAATGATAGTAGGAGG
CTTGGTAGGTTTAAGAATAGTTTTTGCTGTACTTTCTATAGTGAATAGAGTTAGGCAGGGATATTCACCA
TTATCGTTTCAGACCCACCTCCCAACCCCGAGGGGACCCGACAGGCCCGAAGGAATAGAAGAAGAAGGTG
GAGAGAGAGACAGAGACAGATCCATTCGATTAGTGAACGGATCTCGACGGTATCGCTAGTGATTATCGGA
TCAACTTTGTATAGAAAAGTTGCCACGGGGTTGGGGTTGCGCCTTTTCCAAGGCAGCCCTGGGTTTGCGC
AGGGACGCGGCTGCTCTGGGCGTGGTTCCGGGAAACGCAGCGGCGCCGACCCTGGGTCTCGCACATTCTT
CACGTCCGTTCGCAGCGTCACCCGGATCTTCGCCGCTACCCTTGTGGGCCCCCCGGCGACGCTTCCTGCT
CCGCCCCTAAGTCGGGAAGGTTCCTTGCGGTTCGCGGCGTGCCGGACGTGACAAACGGAAGCCGCACGTC
TCACTAGTACCCTCGCAGACGGACAGCGCCAGGGAGCAATGGCAGCGCGCCGACCGCGATGGGCTGTGGC
CAATAGCGGCTGCTCAGCGGGGCGCGCCGAGAGCAGCGGCCGGGAAGGGGCGGTGCGGGAGGCGGGGTGT
GGGGCGGTAGTGTGGGCCCTGTTCCTGCCCGCGCGGTGTTCCGCATTCTGCAAGCCTCCGGAGCGCACGT
CGGCAGTCGGCTCCCTCGTTGACCGAATCACCGACCTCTCTCCCCAGGCAAGTTTGTACAAAAAAGCAGG
CTTCACCATGGCTACCTCTCGATATGAGCCAGTGGCTGAAATTGGTGTCGGTGCCTATGGGACAGTGTAC
AAGGCCCGTGATCCCCACAGTGGCCACTTTGTGGCCCTCAAGAGTGTGAGAGTCCCCAATGGAGGAGGAG
GTGGAGGAGGCCTTCCCATCAGCACAGTTCGTGAGGTGGCTTTACTGAGGCGACTGGAGGCTTTTGAGCA
TCCCAATGTTGTCCGGCTGATGGACGTCTGTGCCACATCCCGAACTGACCGGGAGATCAAGGTAACCCTG
GTGTTTGAGCATGTAGACCAGGACCTAAGGACATATCTGGACAAGGCACCCCCACCAGGCTTGCCAGCCG
AAACGATCAAGGATCTGATGCGCCAGTTTCTAAGAGGCCTAGATTTCCTTCATGCCAATTGCATCGTTCA
CCGAGATCTGAAGCCAGAGAACATTCTGGTGACAAGTGGTGGAACAGTCAAGCTGGCTGACTTTGGCCTG
GCCAGAATCTACAGCTACCAGATGGCACTTACACCCGTGGTTGTTACACTCTGGTACCGAGCTCCCGAAG
TTCTTCTGCAGTCCACATATGCAACACCTGTGGACATGTGGAGTGTTGGCTGTATCTTTGCAGAGATGTT
TCGTCGAAAGCCTCTCTTCTGTGGAAACTCTGAAGCCGACCAGTTGGGCAAAATCTTTGACCTGATTGGG
CTGCCTCCAGAGGATGACTGGCCTCGAGATGTATCCCTGCCCCGTGGAGCCTTTCCCCCCAGAGGGCCCC
GCCCAGTGCAGTCGGTGGTACCTGAGATGGAGGAGTCGGGAGCACAGCTGCTGCTGGAAATGCTGACTTT
TAACCCACACAAGCGAATCTCTGCCTTTCGAGCTCTGCAGCACTCTTATCTACATAAGGATGAAGGTAAT
CCGGAGTGAACCCAGCTTTCTTGTACAAAGTGGTGATAATCGAATTCCGATAATCAACCTCTGGATTACA
AAATTTGTGAAAGATTGACTGGTATTCTTAACTATGTTGCTCCTTTTACGCTATGTGGATACGCTGCTTT
AATGCCTTTGTATCATGCTATTGCTTCCCGTATGGCTTTCATTTTCTCCTCCTTGTATAAATCCTGGTTG
CTGTCTCTTTATGAGGAGTTGTGGCCCGTTGTCAGGCAACGTGGCGTGGTGTGCACTGTGTTTGCTGACG
CAACCCCCACTGGTTGGGGCATTGCCACCACCTGTCAGCTCCTTTCCGGGACTTTCGCTTTCCCCCTCCC
TATTGCCACGGCGGAACTCATCGCCGCCTGCCTTGCCCGCTGCTGGACAGGGGCTCGGCTGTTGGGCACT
GACAATTCCGTGGTGTTGTCGGGGAAGCTGACGTCCTTTCCATGGCTGCTCGCCTGTGTTGCCACCTGGA
TTCTGCGCGGGACGTCCTTCTGCTACGTCCCTTCGGCCCTCAATCCAGCGGACCTTCCTTCCCGCGGCCT
GCTGCCGGCTCTGCGGCCTCTTCCGCGTCTTCGCCTTCGCCCTCAGACGAGTCGGATCTCCCTTTGGGCC
GCCTCCCCGCATCGGGAATTCCCGCGGTTCGCTTTAAGACCAATGACTTACAAGGCAGCTGTAGATCTTA
GCCACTTTTTAAAAGAAAAGGGGGGACTGGAAGGGCTAATTCACTCCCAACGAAGACAAGATGGGATCAA
TTCACCATGGGAATAACTTCGTATAGCATACATTATACGAAGTTATGCTGCTTTTTGCTTGTACTGGGTC
TCTCTGGTTAGACCAGATCTGAGCCTGGGAGCTCTCTGGCTAACTAGGGAACCCACTGCTTAAGCCTCAA
TAAAGCTTGCCTTGAGTGCTTCAAGTAGTGTGTGCCCGTCTGTTGTGTGACTCTGGTAACTAGAGATCCC
TCAGACCCTTTTAGTCAGTGTGGAAAATCTCTAGCAGCATCTAGTTGAATCGCCAGTGTGTCGAGCTAGC
AGATCTTTTTCCCTCTGCCAAAAATTATGGGGACATCATGAAGCCCCTTGAGCATCTGACTTCTGGCTAA
TAAAGGAAATTTATTTTCATTGCAATAGTGTGTTGGAATTTTTTGTGTCTCTCACTCGGAAGGACATATG
GGAGGGCAAATCATTTAAAACATCAGAATGAGTATTTGGTTTAGAGTTTGGCAACATATGCCATATGCTG
GCTGCCATGAACAAAGGTGGCTATAAAGAGGTCATCAGTATATGAAACAGCCCCCTGCTGTCCATTCCTT
ATTCCATAGAAAAGCCTTGACTTGAGGTTAGATTTTTTTTATATTTTGTTTTGTGTTATTTTTTTCTTTA
ACATCCCTAAAATTTTCCTTACATGTTTTACTAGCCAGATTTTTCCTCCTCTCCTGACTACTCCCAGTCA
TAGCTGTCCCTCTTCTCTTATGAAGATCCCTCGACCTGCAGCCCAAGCTTGGCGTAATCATGGTCATAGC
TGTTTCCTGTGTGAAATTGTTATCCGCTCACAATTCCACACAACATACGAGCCGGAAGCATAAAGTGTAA
AGCCTGGGGTGCCTAATGAGTGAGCTAACTCACATTAATTGCGTTGCGCTCACTGCCCGCTTTCCAGTCG
GGAAACCTGTCGTGCCAGCGGATCCGCATCTCAATTAGTCAGCAACCATAGTCCCGCCCCTAACTCCGCC
CATCCCGCCCCTAACTCCGCCCAGTTCCGCCCATTCTCCGCCCCATGGCTGACTAATTTTTTTTATTTAT
GCAGAGGCCGAGGCCGCCTCGGCCTCTGAGCTATTCCAGAAGTAGTGAGGAGGCTTTTTTGGAGGCCTAG
GCTTTTGCAAAAAGCTAACTTGTTTATTGCAGCTTATAATGGTTACAAATAAAGCAATAGCATCACAAAT
TTCACAAATAAAGCATTTTTTTCACTGCATTCTAGTTGTGGTTTGTCCAAACTCATCAATGTATCTTATC
ATGTCTGGATCCGCTGCATTAATGAATCGGCCAACGCGCGGGGAGAGGCGGTTTGCGTATTGGGCGCTCT
TCCGCTTCCTCGCTCACTGACTCGCTGCGCTCGGTCGTTCGGCTGCGGCGAGCGGTATCAGCTCACTCAA
AGGCGGTAATACGGTTATCCACAGAATCAGGGGATAACGCAGGAAAGAACATGTGAGCAAAAGGCCAGCA
AAAGGCCAGGAACCGTAAAAAGGCCGCGTTGCTGGCGTTTTTCCATAGGCTCCGCCCCCCTGACGAGCAT
CACAAAAATCGACGCTCAAGTCAGAGGTGGCGAAACCCGACAGGACTATAAAGATACCAGGCGTTTCCCC
CTGGAAGCTCCCTCGTGCGCTCTCCTGTTCCGACCCTGCCGCTTACCGGATACCTGTCCGCCTTTCTCCC
TTCGGGAAGCGTGGCGCTTTCTCAATGCTCACGCTGTAGGTATCTCAGTTCGGTGTAGGTCGTTCGCTCC
AAGCTGGGCTGTGTGCACGAACCCCCCGTTCAGCCCGACCGCTGCGCCTTATCCGGTAACTATCGTCTTG
AGTCCAACCCGGTAAGACACGACTTATCGCCACTGGCAGCAGCCACTGGTAACAGGATTAGCAGAGCGAG
GTATGTAGGCGGTGCTACAGAGTTCTTGAAGTGGTGGCCTAACTACGGCTACACTAGAAGGACAGTATTT
GGTATCTGCGCTCTGCTGAAGCCAGTTACCTTCGGAAAAAGAGTTGGTAGCTCTTGATCCGGCAAACAAA
CCACCGCTGGTAGCGGTGGTTTTTTTGTTTGCAAGCAGCAGATTACGCGCAGAAAAAAAGGATCTCAAGA
AGATCCTTTGATCTTTTCTACGGGGTCTGACGCTCAGTGGAACGAAAACTCACGTTAAGGGATTTTGGTC
ATGAGATTATCAAAAAGGATCTTCACCTAGATCCTTTTAAATTAAAAATGAAGTTTTAAATCAATCTAAA
GTATATATGAGTAAACTTGGTCTGACAGTTACCAATGCTTAATCAGTGAGGCACCTATCTCAGCGATCTG
TCTATTTCGTTCATCCATAGTTGCCTGACTCCCCGTCGTGTAGATAACTACGATACGGGAGGGCTTACCA
TCTGGCCCCAGTGCTGCAATGATACCGCGAGACCCACGCTCACCGGCTCCAGATTTATCAGCAATAAACC
AGCCAGCCGGAAGGGCCGAGCGCAGAAGTGGTCCTGCAACTTTATCCGCCTCCATCCAGTCTATTAATTG
TTGCCGGGAAGCTAGAGTAAGTAGTTCGCCAGTTAATAGTTTGCGCAACGTTGTTGCCATTGCTACAGGC
ATCGTGGTGTCACGCTCGTCGTTTGGTATGGCTTCATTCAGCTCCGGTTCCCAACGATCAAGGCGAGTTA
CATGATCCCCCATGTTGTGCAAAAAAGCGGTTAGCTCCTTCGGTCCTCCGATCGTTGTCAGAAGTAAGTT
GGCCGCAGTGTTATCACTCATGGTTATGGCAGCACTGCATAATTCTCTTACTGTCATGCCATCCGTAAGA
TGCTTTTCTGTGACTGGTGAGTACTCAACCAAGTCATTCTGAGAATAGTGTATGCGGCGACCGAGTTGCT
CTTGCCCGGCGTCAATACGGGATAATACCGCGCCACATAGCAGAACTTTAAAAGTGCTCATCATTGGAAA
ACGTTCTTCGGGGCGAAAACTCTCAAGGATCTTACCGCTGTTGAGATCCAGTTCGATGTAACCCACTCGT
GCACCCAACTGATCTTCAGCATCTTTTACTTTCACCAGCGTTTCTGGGTGAGCAAAAACAGGAAGGCAAA
ATGCCGCAAAAAAGGGAATAAGGGCGACACGGAAATGTTGAATACTCATACTCTTCCTTTTTCAATATTA
TTGAAGCATTTATCAGGGTTATTGTCTCATGAGCGGATACATATTTGAATGTATTTAGAAAAATAAACAA
ATAGGGGTTCCGCGCACATTTCCCCGAAAAGTGCCACCTG
