Features (pLannotate 1.2.2; 29 found; start..end, strand, type, name):
      1..21      +  protein_bind   attB4: mutant version of attB; core recombination site for the Gateway® BP reaction BP Clonase™
     26..536     +  promoter       hPGK promoter: human phosphoglycerate kinase 1 promoter
    538..558     +  protein_bind   attB1: mutant version of attB; core recombination site for the Gateway® BP reaction BP Clonase™
    567..1475    +  CDS            CDK4: CDK4_HUMAN - Experimental evidence at protein level: Swiss-Prot protein existence level 1. Ser/Thr-kinase component of cyclin D-CDK4 (DC) complexes that phosphorylate and inhibit members of the retinoblastoma (RB) protein family including RB1 and regulate the cell-cycle during G(1)/S transition. Phosphorylation of RB1 allows dissociation of the transcription factor E2F from the RB/E2F complexes and the subsequent transcription of E2F target genes which are responsible for the progression through the G(1) phase. Hypophosphorylates RB1 in early G(1) phase. Cyclin D-CDK4 complexes are major integ
   1479..1503    -  protein_bind   attB2: mutant version of attB; recombination site for the Gateway® BP reaction BP Clonase™
   1521..2109    +  misc_feature   WPRE: woodchuck hepatitis virus posttranscriptional regulatory element
   2142..2231    +  CDS            nef (fragment): NEF_HV1LA - Experimental evidence at protein level: Swiss-Prot protein existence level 1. Extracellular Nef protein targets CD4(+) T-lymphocytes for apoptosis by interacting with CXCR4 surface receptors. From Human immunodeficiency virus type 1 group M subtype B (isolate Lai) (HIV-1).
   2252..2285    +  protein_bind   loxP: Cre-mediated recombination occurs in the 8-bp core sequence (GCATACAT). Cre recombinase
   2305..2485    +  LTR            5' LTR (truncated): truncated 5' long terminal repeat (LTR) from HIV-1
   2588..2643    +  polyA_signal   β-globin poly(A) signal: rabbit β-globin polyadenylation signal (Gil and Proudfoot, 1987)
   3028..3044    -  protein_bind   lac operator: The lac repressor binds to the lac operator to inhibit transcription in E. coli. This inhibition can be relieved by adding lactose or isopropyl-β-D-thiogalactopyranoside (IPTG). lac repressor encoded by lacI
   3052..3082    -  promoter       lac promoter: promoter for the E. coli lac operon
   3097..3118    -  protein_bind   CAP binding site: CAP binding activates transcription in the presence of cAMP. E. coli catabolite activator protein
   3131..3170    -  CDS            lacI (fragment): lac repressor; lacI; The lac repressor binds to the lac operator to inhibit transcription in E. coli. This inhibition can be relieved by adding lactose or isopropyl-β-D-thiogalactopyranoside (IPTG).
   3177..3199    +  promoter       SV40 promoter (fragment): SV40 enhancer and early promoter
   3223..3358    +  rep_origin     SV40 ori: SV40 origin of replication
   3378..3512    +  polyA_signal   SV40 poly(A) signal: SV40 polyadenylation signal
   3514..3568    -  CDS            lacI (fragment): lac repressor; lacI; The lac repressor binds to the lac operator to inhibit transcription in E. coli. This inhibition can be relieved by adding lactose or isopropyl-β-D-thiogalactopyranoside (IPTG).
   3751..4339    -  rep_origin     ori: high-copy-number ColE1/pMB1/pBR322/pUC origin of replication
   4510..5370    -  CDS            AmpR: β-lactamase; bla; confers resistance to ampicillin, carbenicillin, and related antibiotics
   5371..5475    -  promoter       AmpR promoter: bla
   5506..5885    +  enhancer       CMV enhancer: human cytomegalovirus immediate early enhancer
   5887..6144    +  LTR            5' LTR (truncated): truncated 5' long terminal repeat (LTR) from HIV-1
   6191..6316    +  misc_feature   HIV-1 Ψ: packaging signal of human immunodeficiency virus type 1
   6300..6659    +  CDS            HIV-1 gag (fragment): gag protein from human immunodeficiency virus 1; gag
   6808..6925    +  misc_feature   cPPT/CTS: central polypurine tract and central termination sequence of HIV-1
   7068..7151    +  CDS            vif (fragment): VIF_HV1BR - Experimental evidence at protein level: Swiss-Prot protein existence level 1. Counteracts the innate antiviral activity of host APOBEC3F and APOBEC3G. Forms a complex with host APOBEC3F and APOBEC3G thus preventing the entry of these lethally hypermutating enzymes into progeny virions. Recruits an active E3 ubiquitin ligase complex composed of elongin BC, CUL5, and RBX2 to induce polyubiquitination of APOBEC3G and APOBEC3F. In turn, they are directed to the 26S proteasome for degradation. Vif interaction with APOBEC3G also blocks its cytidine deaminase activity in a proteasome-inde
   7285..7518    +  misc_feature   RRE: The Rev response element (RRE) of HIV-1 allows for Rev-dependent mRNA export from the nucleus to the cytoplasm.
   7895..7995    +  CDS            Rev (fragment): human immunodeficiency virus 1 (HIV-1) Rev protein; rev; enhances nuclear export of unspliced and incompletely spliced viral mRNAs
>Addgene plasmid #114314 | pCLX-PGK-hCDK4 | addgene full sequence | sequence record 218864 | Addgene NGS Result
CAACTTTGTATAGAAAAGTTGCCACGGGGTTGGGGTTGCGCCTTTTCCAAGGCAGCCCTGGGTTTGCGCA
GGGACGCGGCTGCTCTGGGCGTGGTTCCGGGAAACGCAGCGGCGCCGACCCTGGGTCTCGCACATTCTTC
ACGTCCGTTCGCAGCGTCACCCGGATCTTCGCCGCTACCCTTGTGGGCCCCCCGGCGACGCTTCCTGCTC
CGCCCCTAAGTCGGGAAGGTTCCTTGCGGTTCGCGGCGTGCCGGACGTGACAAACGGAAGCCGCACGTCT
CACTAGTACCCTCGCAGACGGACAGCGCCAGGGAGCAATGGCAGCGCGCCGACCGCGATGGGCTGTGGCC
AATAGCGGCTGCTCAGCAGGGCGCGCCGAGAGCAGCGGCCGGGAAGGGGCGGTGCGGGAGGCGGGGTGTG
GGGCGGTAGTGTGGGCCCTGTTCCTGCCCGCGCGGTGTTCCGCATTCTGCAAGCCTCCGGAGCGCACGTC
GGCAGTCGGCTCCCTCGTTGACCGAATCACCGACCTCTCTCCCCAGGCAAGTTTGTACAAAAAAGCAGGC
TTCACCATGGCTACCTCTCGATATGAGCCAGTGGCTGAAATTGGTGTCGGTGCCTATGGGACAGTGTACA
AGGCCCGTGATCCCCACAGTGGCCACTTTGTGGCCCTCAAGAGTGTGAGAGTCCCCAATGGAGGAGGAGG
TGGAGGAGGCCTTCCCATCAGCACAGTTCGTGAGGTGGCTTTACTGAGGCGACTGGAGGCTTTTGAGCAT
CCCAATGTTGTCCGGCTGATGGACGTCTGTGCCACATCCCGAACTGACCGGGAGATCAAGGTAACCCTGG
TGTTTGAGCATGTAGACCAGGACCTAAGGACATATCTGGACAAGGCACCCCCACCAGGCTTGCCAGCCGA
AACGATCAAGGATCTGATGCGCCAGTTTCTAAGAGGCCTAGATTTCCTTCATGCCAATTGCATCGTTCAC
CGAGATCTGAAGCCAGAGAACATTCTGGTGACAAGTGGTGGAACAGTCAAGCTGGCTGACTTTGGCCTGG
CCAGAATCTACAGCTACCAGATGGCACTTACACCCGTGGTTGTTACACTCTGGTACCGAGCTCCCGAAGT
TCTTCTGCAGTCCACATATGCAACACCTGTGGACATGTGGAGTGTTGGCTGTATCTTTGCAGAGATGTTT
CGTCGAAAGCCTCTCTTCTGTGGAAACTCTGAAGCCGACCAGTTGGGCAAAATCTTTGACCTGATTGGGC
TGCCTCCAGAGGATGACTGGCCTCGAGATGTATCCCTGCCCCGTGGAGCCTTTCCCCCCAGAGGGCCCCG
CCCAGTGCAGTCGGTGGTACCTGAGATGGAGGAGTCGGGAGCACAGCTGCTGCTGGAAATGCTGACTTTT
AACCCACACAAGCGAATCTCTGCCTTTCGAGCTCTGCAGCACTCTTATCTACATAAGGATGAAGGTAATC
CGGAGTGAACCCAGCTTTCTTGTACAAAGTGGTGATAATCGAATTCCGATAATCAACCTCTGGATTACAA
AATTTGTGAAAGATTGACTGGTATTCTTAACTATGTTGCTCCTTTTACGCTATGTGGATACGCTGCTTTA
ATGCCTTTGTATCATGCTATTGCTTCCCGTATGGCTTTCATTTTCTCCTCCTTGTATAAATCCTGGTTGC
TGTCTCTTTATGAGGAGTTGTGGCCCGTTGTCAGGCAACGTGGCGTGGTGTGCACTGTGTTTGCTGACGC
AACCCCCACTGGTTGGGGCATTGCCACCACCTGTCAGCTCCTTTCCGGGACTTTCGCTTTCCCCCTCCCT
ATTGCCACGGCGGAACTCATCGCCGCCTGCCTTGCCCGCTGCTGGACAGGGGCTCGGCTGTTGGGCACTG
ACAATTCCGTGGTGTTGTCGGGGAAGCTGACGTCCTTTCCATGGCTGCTCGCCTGTGTTGCCACCTGGAT
TCTGCGCGGGACGTCCTTCTGCTACGTCCCTTCGGCCCTCAATCCAGCGGACCTTCCTTCCCGCGGCCTG
CTGCCGGCTCTGCGGCCTCTTCCGCGTCTTCGCCTTCGCCCTCAGACGAGTCGGATCTCCCTTTGGGCCG
CCTCCCCGCATCGGGAATTCCCGCGGTTCGCTTTAAGACCAATGACTTACAAGGCAGCTGTAGATCTTAG
CCACTTTTTAAAAGAAAAGGGGGGACTGGAAGGGCTAATTCACTCCCAACGAAGACAAGATGGGATCAAT
TCACCATGGGAATAACTTCGTATAGCATACATTATACGAAGTTATGCTGCTTTTTGCTTGTACTGGGTCT
CTCTGGTTAGACCAGATCTGAGCCTGGGAGCTCTCTGGCTAACTAGGGAACCCACTGCTTAAGCCTCAAT
AAAGCTTGCCTTGAGTGCTTCAAGTAGTGTGTGCCCGTCTGTTGTGTGACTCTGGTAACTAGAGATCCCT
CAGACCCTTTTAGTCAGTGTGGAAAATCTCTAGCAGCATCTAGTTGAATCGCCAGTGTGTCGAGCTAGCA
GATCTTTTTCCCTCTGCCAAAAATTATGGGGACATCATGAAGCCCCTTGAGCATCTGACTTCTGGCTAAT
AAAGGAAATTTATTTTCATTGCAATAGTGTGTTGGAATTTTTTGTGTCTCTCACTCGGAAGGACATATGG
GAGGGCAAATCATTTAAAACATCAGAATGAGTATTTGGTTTAGAGTTTGGCAACATATGCCCATATGCTG
GCTGCCATGAACAAAGGTTGGCTATAAAGAGGTCATCAGTATATGAAACAGCCCCCTGCTGTCCATTCCT
TATTCCATAGAAAAGCCTTGACTTGAGGTTAGATTTTTTTTATATTTTGTTTTGTGTTATTTTTTTCTTT
AACATCCCTAAAATTTTCCTTACATGTTTTACTAGCCAGATTTTTCCTCCTCTCCTGACTACTCCCAGTC
ATAGCTGTCCCTCTTCTCTTATGGAGATCCCTCGACCTGCAGCCCAAGCTTGGCGTAATCATGGTCATAG
CTGTTTCCTGTGTGAAATTGTTATCCGCTCACAATTCCACACAACATACGAGCCGGAAGCATAAAGTGTA
AAGCCTGGGGTGCCTAATGAGTGAGCTAACTCACATTAATTGCGTTGCGCTCACTGCCCGCTTTCCAGTC
GGGAAACCTGTCGTGCCAGCGGATCCGCATCTCAATTAGTCAGCAACCATAGTCCCGCCCCTAACTCCGC
CCATCCCGCCCCTAACTCCGCCCAGTTCCGCCCATTCTCCGCCCCATGGCTGACTAATTTTTTTTATTTA
TGCAGAGGCCGAGGCCGCCTCGGCCTCTGAGCTATTCCAGAAGTAGTGAGGAGGCTTTTTTGGAGGCCTA
GGCTTTTGCAAAAAGCTAACTTGTTTATTGCAGCTTATAATGGTTACAAATAAAGCAATAGCATCACAAA
TTTCACAAATAAAGCATTTTTTTCACTGCATTCTAGTTGTGGTTTGTCCAAACTCATCAATGTATCTTAT
CATGTCTGGATCCGCTGCATTAATGAATCGGCCAACGCGCGGGGAGAGGCGGTTTGCGTATTGGGCGCTC
TTCCGCTTCCTCGCTCACTGACTCGCTGCGCTCGGTCGTTCGGCTGCGGCGAGCGGTATCAGCTCACTCA
AAGGCGGTAATACGGTTATCCACAGAATCAGGGGATAACGCAGGAAAGAACATGTGAGCAAAAGGCCAGC
AAAAGGCCAGGAACCGTAAAAAGGCCGCGTTGCTGGCGTTTTTCCATAGGCTCCGCCCCCCTGACGAGCA
TCACAAAAATCGACGCTCAAGTCAGAGGTGGCGAAACCCGACAGGACTATAAAGATACCAGGCGTTTCCC
CCTGGAAGCTCCCTCGTGCGCTCTCCTGTTCCGACCCTGCCGCTTACCGGATACCTGTCCGCCTTTCTCC
CTTCGGGAAGCGTGGCGCTTTCTCATAGCTCACGCTGTAGGTATCTCAGTTCGGTGTAGGTCGTTCGCTC
CAAGCTGGGCTGTGTGCACGAACCCCCCGTTCAGCCCGACCGCTGCGCCTTATCCGGTAACTATCGTCTT
GAGTCCAACCCGGTAAGACACGACTTATCGCCACTGGCAGCAGCCACTGGTAACAGGATTAGCAGAGCGA
GGTATGTAGGCGGTGCTACAGAGTTCTTGAAGTGGTGGCCTAACTACGGCTACACTAGAAGAACAGTATT
TGGTATCTGCGCTCTGCTGAAGCCAGTTACCTTCGGAAAAAGAGTTGGTAGCTCTTGATCCGGCAAACAA
ACCACCGCTGGTAGCGGTGGTTTTTTTGTTTGCAAGCAGCAGATTACGCGCAGAAAAAAAGGATCTCAAG
AAGATCCTTTGATCTTTTCTACGGGGTCTGACGCTCAGTGGAACGAAAACTCACGTTAAGGGATTTTGGT
CATGAGATTATCAAAAAGGATCTTCACCTAGATCCTTTTAAATTAAAAATGAAGTTTTAAATCAATCTAA
AGTATATATGAGTAAACTTGGTCTGACAGTTACCAATGCTTAATCAGTGAGGCACCTATCTCAGCGATCT
GTCTATTTCGTTCATCCATAGTTGCCTGACTCCCCGTCGTGTAGATAACTACGATACGGGAGGGCTTACC
ATCTGGCCCCAGTGCTGCAATGATACCGCGAGACCCACGCTCACCGGCTCCAGATTTATCAGCAATAAAC
CAGCCAGCCGGAAGGGCCGAGCGCAGAAGTGGTCCTGCAACTTTATCCGCCTCCATCCAGTCTATTAATT
GTTGCCGGGAAGCTAGAGTAAGTAGTTCGCCAGTTAATAGTTTGCGCAACGTTGTTGCCATTGCTACAGG
CATCGTGGTGTCACGCTCGTCGTTTGGTATGGCTTCATTCAGCTCCGGTTCCCAACGATCAAGGCGAGTT
ACATGATCCCCCATGTTGTGCAAAAAAGCGGTTAGCTCCTTCGGTCCTCCGATCGTTGTCAGAAGTAAGT
TGGCCGCAGTGTTATCACTCATGGTTATGGCAGCACTGCATAATTCTCTTACTGTCATGCCATCCGTAAG
ATGCTTTTCTGTGACTGGTGAGTACTCAACCAAGTCATTCTGAGAATAGTGTATGCGGCGACCGAGTTGC
TCTTGCCCGGCGTCAATACGGGATAATACCGCGCCACATAGCAGAACTTTAAAAGTGCTCATCATTGGAA
AACGTTCTTCGGGGCGAAAACTCTCAAGGATCTTACCGCTGTTGAGATCCAGTTCGATGTAACCCACTCG
TGCACCCAACTGATCTTCAGCATCTTTTACTTTCACCAGCGTTTCTGGGTGAGCAAAAACAGGAAGGCAA
AATGCCGCAAAAAAGGGAATAAGGGCGACACGGAAATGTTGAATACTCATACTCTTCCTTTTTCAATATT
ATTGAAGCATTTATCAGGGTTATTGTCTCATGAGCGGATACATATTTGAATGTATTTAGAAAAATAAACA
AATAGGGGTTCCGCGCACATTTCCCCGAAAAGTGCCACCTGGGTCGACATTGATTATTGACTAGTTATTA
ATAGTAATCAATTACGGGGTCATTAGTTCATAGCCCATATATGGAGTTCCGCGTTACATAACTTACGGTA
AATGGCCCGCCTGGCTGACCGCCCAACGACCCCCGCCCATTGACGTCAATAATGACGTATGTTCCCATAG
TAACGCCAATAGGGACTTTCCATTGACGTCAATGGGTGGAGTATTTACGGTAAACTGCCCACTTGGCAGT
ACATCAAGTGTATCATATGCCAAGTACGCCCCCTATTGACGTCAATGACGGTAAATGGCCCGCCTGGCAT
TATGCCCAGTACATGACCTTATGGGACTTTCCTACTTGGCAGTACATCTACGTATTAGTCATCGCTATTA
CCATGGGAGGCGTGGCCTGGGCGGGACTGGGGAGTGGCGAGCCCTCAGATCCTGCATATAAGCAGCTGCT
TTTTGCCTGTACTGGGTCTCTCTGGTTAGACCAGATCTGAGCCTGGGAGCTCTCTGGCTAACTAGGGAAC
CCACTGCTTAAGCCTCAATAAAGCTTGCCTTGAGTGCTTCAAGTAGTGTGTGCCCGTCTGTTGTGTGACT
CTGGTAACTAGAGATCCCTCAGACCCTTTTAGTCAGTGTGGAAAATCTCTAGCAGTGGCGCCCGAACAGG
GACTTGAAAGCGAAAGGGAAACCAGAGGAGCTCTCTCGACGCAGGACTCGGCTTGCTGAAGCGCGCACGG
CAAGAGGCGAGGGGCGGCGACTGGTGAGTACGCCAAAAATTTTGACTAGCGGAGGCTAGAAGGAGAGAGA
TGGGTGCGAGAGCGTCAGTATTAAGCGGGGGAGAATTAGATCGCGATGGGAAAAAATTCGGTTAAGGCCA
GGGGGAAAGAAAAAATATAAATTAAAACATATAGTATGGGCAAGCAGGGAGCTAGAACGATTCGCAGTTA
ATACTGGCCTGTTAGAAACATCAGAAGGCTGTAGACAAATACTGGGACAGCTACAACCATCCCTTCAGAC
AGGATCAGAAGAACTTAGATCATTATATAATACAGTAGCAACCCTCTATTGTGTGCATCAAAGGATAGAG
ATAAAAGACACCAAGGAAGCTTTAGACAAGATAGAGGAAGAGCAAAACAAAAGTAAGAAAAAAGCACAGC
AAGCAGCAGGATCTTCAGACCTGGAAATTCCCTACAATCCCCAAAGTCAAGGAGTAGTAGAATCTATGAA
TAAAGAATTAAAGAAAATTATAGGACAGGTAAGAGATCAGGCTGAACATCTTAAGACAGCAGTACAAATG
GCAGTATTCATCCACAATTTTAAAAGAAAAGGGGGGATTGGGGGGTACAGTGCAGGGGAAAGAATAGTAG
ACATAATAGCAACAGACATACAAACTAAAGAATTACAAAAACAAATTACAAAAATTCAAAATTTTCGGGT
TTATTACAGGGACAGCAGAAATCCACTTTGGAAAGGACCAGCAAAGCTCCTCTGGAAAGGTGAAGGGGCA
GTAGTAATACAAGATAATAGTGACATAAAAGTAGTGCCAAGAAGAAAAGCAAAGATCATTAGGGATTATG
GAAAACAGATGGCAGGTGATGATTGTGTGGCAAGTAGACAGGATGAGGATTAGAACATGGAAAAGTTTAG
TAAAACACCATAAGGAGGAGATATGAGGGACAATTGGAGAAGTGAATTATATAAATATAAAGTAGTAAAA
ATTGAACCATTAGGAGTAGCACCCACCAAGGCAAAGAGAAGAGTGGTGCAGAGAGAAAAAAGAGCAGTGG
GAATAGGAGCTTTGTTCCTTGGGTTCTTGGGAGCAGCAGGAAGCACTATGGGCGCAGCGTCAATGACGCT
GACGGTACAGGCCAGACAATTATTGTCTGGTATAGTGCAGCAGCAGAACAATTTGCTGAGGGCTATTGAG
GCGCAACAGCATCTGTTGCAACTCACAGTCTGGGGCATCAAGCAGCTCCAGGCAAGAATCCTGGCTGTGG
AAAGATACCTAAAGGATCAACAGCTCCTGGGGATTTGGGGTTGCTCTGGAAAACTCATTTGCACCACTGC
TGTGCCTTGGAATGCTAGTTGGAGTAATAAATCTCTGGAACAGATTTGGAATCACACGACCTGGATGGAG
TGGGACAGAGAAATTAACAATTACACAAGCTTAATACACTCCTTAATTGAAGAATCGCAAAACCAGCAAG
AAAAGAATGAACAAGAATTATTGGAATTAGATAAATGGGCAAGTTTGTGGAATTGGTTTAACATAACAAA
TTGGCTGTGGTATATAAAATTATTCATAATGATAGTAGGAGGCTTGGTAGGTTTAAGAATAGTTTTTGCT
GTACTTTCTATAGTGAATAGAGTTAGGCAGGGATATTCACCATTATCGTTTCAGACCCACCTCCCAACCC
CGAGGGGACCCGACAGGCCCGAAGGAATAGAAGAAGAAGGTGGAGAGAGAGACAGAGACAGATCCATTCG
ATTAGTGAACGGATCTCGACGGTATCTAGTGATTATCGGAT
